>Addgene plasmid #24500 | qo5 | depositor full sequence | sequence record 138317 | Addgene NGS result
TACGCGTTGACATTGATTATTGACTAGTTATTAATAGTAATCAATTACGGGGTCATTAGTTCATAGCCCA
TATATGGAGTTCCGCGTTACATAACTTACGGTAAATGGCCCGCCTGGCTGACCGCCCAACGACCCCCGCC
CATTGACGTCAATAATGACGTATGTTCCCATAGTAACGCCAATAGGGACTTTCCATTGACGTCAATGGGT
GGAGTATTTACGGTAAACTGCCCACTTGGCAGTACATCAAGTGTATCATATGCCAAGTACGCCCCCTATT
GACGTCAATGACGGTAAATGGCCCGCCTGGCATTATGCCCAGTACATGACCTTATGGGACTTTCCTACTT
GGCAGTACATCTACGTATTAGTCATCGCTATTACCATGGTGATGCGGTTTTGGCAGTACATCAATGGGCG
TGGATAGCGGTTTGACTCACGGGGATTTCCAAGTCTCCACCCCATTGACGTCAATGGGAGTTTGTTTTGG
CACCAAAATCAACGGGACTTTCCAAAATGTCGTAACAACTCCGCCCCATTGACGCAAATGGGCGGTAGGC
GTGTACGGTGGGAGGTCTATATAAGCAGAGCTCTCTGGCTAACTAGAGAACCCACTGCTTACTGGCTTAT
CGAAATTAATACGACTCACTATAGGGAGACCCAAGCTTGGTACCGAGCTCGGATCCATGACTCTGGAGTC
CATCATGGCATGCTGCCTGAGCGAGGAGGCCAAGGAAGCCCGGAGGATCAACGACGAGATCGAGCGGCAG
CTGCGCAGGGACAAGCGCGACGCCCGCCGGGAGCTCAAGCTGCTGCTGCTGGGGACAGGGGAGAGTGGCA
AGTCGACCTTCATCAAGCAGATGAGGATCATCCACGGGTCGGGCTACTCTGACGAAGACAAGCGCGGCTT
CACCAAGCTGGTGTATCAGAACATCTTCACGGCCATGCAGGCCATGATCAGAGCGATGGACACACTCAAG
ATCCCATACAAGTATGAACACAATAAGGCTCATGCACAATTGGTTCGAGAGGTTGATGTGGAGAAGGTGT
CTGCTTTTGACGTCCCCGACTACGCGGCAATAAAGAGCTTGTGGAATGATCCTGGAATCCAGGAGTGCTA
CGACAGACGACGGGAATATCAGTTATCTGACTCTACCAAATACTATCTGAATGACTTGGACCGTGTAGCC
GACCCTTCCTATCTGCCTACACAACAAGACGTGCTTAGAGTTCGAGTCCCCACTACAGGGATCATCGAAT
ACCCCTTTGACTTACAAAGTGTCATTTTCAGAATGGTCGATGTAGGGGGCCAAAGGTCAGAGAGAAGAAA
ATGGATACACTGCTTTGAAAATGTCACCTCCATCATGTTTCTAGTAGCGCTTAGCGAATATGATCAAGTT
CTTGTGGAGTCAGACAATGAGAACCGCATGGAGGAGAGCAAAGCACTCTTTAGAACAATTATCACCTACC
CCTGGTTCCAGAACTCCTCTGTGATTCTGTTCTTAAACAAGAAAGATCTTCTAGAGGAGAAAATCATGTA
TTCCCACCTAGTCGACTACTTCCCAGAATATGATGGACCCCAGAGAGATGCCCAGGCAGCTCGAGAATTC
ATCCTGAAAATGTTCGTGGACCTGAACCCCGACAGTGACAAAATCATCTACTCCCACTTCACGTGCGCCA
CAGATACCGAGAACATCCGCTTCGTCTTTGCAGCCGTCAAGGACACCATCCTGCAGCTGAACCTGAAGGG
CTGTGGCTTGTACTAATGCATCTAGAGGGCCCTATTCTATAGTGTCACCTAAATGCTAGAGGATCTTTGT
GAAGGAACCTTACTTCTGTGGTGTGACATAATTGGACAAACTACCTACAGAGATTTAAAGCTCTAAGGTA
AATATAAAATTTTTAAGTGTATAATGTGTTAAACTACTGATTCTAATTGTTTGTGTATTTTAGATTCCAA
CCTATGGAACTGATGAATGGGAGCAGTGGTGGAATGCCTTTAATGAGGAAAACCTGTTTTGCTCAGAAGA
AATGCCATCTAGTGATGATGAGGCTACTGCTGACTCTCAACATTCTACTCCTCCAAAAAAGAAGAGAAAG
GTAGAAGACCCCAAGGACTTTCCTTCAGAATTGCTAAGTTTTTTGAGTCATGCTGTGTTTAGTAATAGAA
CTCTTGCTTGCTTTGCTATTTACACCACAAAGGAAAAAGCTGCACTGCTATACAAGAAAATTATGGAAAA
ATATTTGATGTATAGTGCCTTGACTAGAGATCATAATCAGCCATACCACATTTGTAGAGGTTTTACTTGC
TTTAAAAAACCTCCCACACCTCCCCCTGAACCTGAAACATAAAATGAATGCAATTGTTGTTGTTAACTTG
TTTATTGCAGCTTATAATGGTTACAAATAAAGCAATAGCATCACAAATTTCACAAATAAAGCATTTTTTT
CACTGCATTCTAGTTGTGGTTTGTCCAAACTCATCAATGTATCTTATCATGTCTGGATCGATCCCGCCAT
GGTATCAACGCCATATTTCTATTTACAGTAGGGACCTCTTCGTTGTGTAGGTACCGCTGTATTCCTAGGG
AAATAGTAGAGGCACCTTGAACTGTCTGCATCAGCCATATAGCCCCCGCTGTTCGATTTACAAACACAGG
CACAGTACTGACAAACCCATACACCTCCTCTGAAATACCCATAGTTGCTAGGGCTGTCTCCGAACTCATT
ACACCCTCCAAAGTCAGAGCTGTAATTTCGCCATCAAGGGCAGCGAGGGCTTCTCCAGATAAAATAGCTT
CTGCCGAGAGTCCCGTAAGGGTAGACACTTCAGCTAATCCCTCGATGAGGTCTACTAGAATAGTCAGTGC
GGCTCCCATTTTGAAAATTCACTTACTTGATCAGCTTCAGAAGATGGCGGAGGGCCTCCAACACAGTAAT
TTTCCTCCCGACTCTTAAAATAGAAAATGTCAAGTCAGTTAAGCAGGAAGTGACTAACTGACCGCAGCTG
GCCGTGCGACATCCTCTTTTAATTAGTTGCTAGGCAACTGCCCTCCAGAGGGCAGTGTGGTTTTGCAAGA
GGAAGCAAAAAGCCTCTCCACCCAGGCCTAGAATGTTTCCACCCAATCATTACTATGACAACAGCTGTTT
TTTTTAGTATTAAGCAGAGGCCGGGGGCCCCTGGCCTCCGCTTACTCTGGAGAAAAAGAAGAGAGGCATT
GTAGAGGCTTCCAGAGGCAACTTGTCAAAACAGGACTGCTTCTATTTCTGTCACACTGTCTGGCCCTGTC
ACAAGGTCCAGCACCTCCATACCCCCTTTAATAAGCAGTTTGGGAACGGGTGCGGGTCTTACTCCGCCCA
TCCCGCCCCTAACTCCGCCCAGTTCCGCCCATTCTCCGCCCCATGGCTGACTAATTTTTTTTATTTATGC
AGAGGCCGAGGCCGCCTCGGCCTCTGAGCTATTCCAGAAGTAGTGAGGAGGCTTTTTTGGAGGCCTAGGC
TTTTGCAAAAAGCTAATTCGGCGTAATCTGCTGCTTGCAAACAAAAAAACCACCGCTACCAGCGGTGGTT
TGTTTGCCGGATCAAGAGCTACCAACTCTTTTTCCGAAGGTAACTGGCTTCAGCAGAGCGCAGATACCAA
ATACTGTCCTTCTAGTGTAGCCGTAGTTAGGCCACCACTTCAAGAACTCTGTAGCACCGCCTACATACCT
CGCTCTGCTGAAGCCAGTTACCAGTGGCTGCTGCCAGTGGCGATAAGTCGTGTCTTACCGGGTTGGACTC
AAGAGATAGTTACCGGATAAGGCGCAGCGGTCGGGCTGAACGGGGGGTTCGTGCACACAGCCCAGCTTGG
AGCGAACGACCTACACCGAACTGAGATACCTACAGCGTGAGCTATGAGAAAGCGCCACGCTTCCCGAAGG
GAGAAAGGCGGACAGGTATCCGGTAAGCGGCAGGGTCGGAACAGGAGAGCGCACGAGGGAGCTTCCAGGG
GGAAACGCCTGGTATCTTTATAGTCCTGTCGGGTTTCGCCACCTCTGACTTGAGCGTCGATTTTTGTGAT
GCTCGTCAGGGGGGCGGAGCCTATGGAAAAACGCCAGCAACGCAAGCTAGCTTCTAGCTAGAAATTGTAA
ACGTTAATATTTTGTTAAAATTCGCGTTAAATTTTTGTTAAATCAGCTCATTTTTTAACCAATAGGCCGA
AATCGGCAAAATCCCTTATAAATCAAAAGAATAGCCCGAGATAGGGT
[37 nt withheld, positions 4248-4284]
AAAGAACGTGGACTCCAACGTCAAAGGGCGAAAAACCGTCTATCAGGGCGATGGCC
[115 nt withheld, positions 4341-4455]
G
[233 nt withheld, positions 4457-4689]
CTGGACCGCGGTCTTTCGGACTTTTGAAAGTGATGGTGGTGGGGGAAGGATTCGAACCTTCGAAGTCGAT
GACGGCAGATTTAGAGTCTGCTCCCTTTGGCCGCTCGGGAACCCCACCACAGGTAATGCTTTTACTGGCC
TGCTCCCTTATCGGGAAGCGGGGCGCATCATATCAAATGACGCGCCGCTGTAAAGTGTTACGTTGAGAAA
GCTGCTCCCTGCTTGTGTGTTGGAGGTCGCTGAGTAGTGCGCGAGCAAAATTTAAGCTACAACAAGGCAA
GGCTTGACCGACAATTGCATGAAGAATCTGCTTAGGGTTAGGCGTTTTGCGCTGCTTCGCGATGTACGGG
CCAGATA
Features (pLannotate 1.2.2; 19 found; start..end, strand, type, name):
      9..388     +  enhancer       CMV enhancer: human cytomegalovirus immediate early enhancer
    389..592     +  promoter       CMV promoter: human cytomegalovirus (CMV) immediate early promoter
    588..621     +  LTR            5' LTR (truncated) (fragment): truncated 5' long terminal repeat (LTR) from HIV-1
    637..655     +  promoter       T7 promoter: promoter for bacteriophage T7 RNA polymerase
    687..1748    +  CDS            Gnaq: GNAQ_MOUSE - Experimental evidence at protein level: Swiss-Prot protein existence level 1. Guanine nucleotide-binding proteins (G proteins) are involved as modulators or transducers in various transmembrane signaling systems. Regulates B-cell selection and survival and is required to prevent B-cell-dependent autoimmunity. Regulates chemotaxis of BM- derived neutrophils and dendritic cells (in vitro). Transduces FFAR4 signaling in response to long-chain fatty acids (LCFAs). From Mus musculus (Mouse).
   1786..1804    -  promoter       SP6 promoter: promoter for bacteriophage SP6 RNA polymerase
   1812..1886    +  CDS            small t antigen (fragment): SV40 (simian virus 40) small t antigen
   1888..1953    +  intron         small t intron: SV40 (simian virus 40) small t antigen intron
   2083..2103    +  CDS            SV40 NLS: nuclear localization signal of SV40 (simian virus 40) large T antigen
   2110..2244    +  CDS            LT_POVHA (fragment): Protein inferred from homology: Swiss-Prot protein existence level 3. Isoform large T antigen is a key early protein essential for both driving viral replication and inducing cellular transformation. Plays a role in viral genome replication by driving entry of quiescent cells into the cell cycle and by autoregulating the synthesis of viral early mRNA. Displays highly oncogenic activities by corrupting the host cellular checkpoint mechanisms that guard cell division and the transcription, replication, and repair of DNA. Participates in the modulation of cellular gene expression preceeding viral
   2269..2352    +  CDS            large T antigen (fragment): large T antigen from SV40 (simian virus 40)
   2375..2509    +  polyA_signal   SV40 poly(A) signal: SV40 polyadenylation signal
   2511..2879    -  CDS            VP2_POVMC (fragment): Experimental evidence at protein level: Swiss-Prot protein existence level 1. [Isoform VP3]: structural protein that resides within the core of the capsid surrounded by 72 VP1 pentamers. Following virus endocytosis and trafficking to the endoplasmic reticulum, VP2 and VP3 form oligomers and integrate into the endoplasmic reticulum membrane. Heterooligomer VP2-VP3 may create a viroporin for transporting the viral genome across the endoplasmic reticulum membrane to the cytoplasm. Nuclear entry of the viral DNA involves the selective exposure and importin recognition of VP2 or Vp3 nuclear localiz
   3251..3349    -  CDS            VP1_POVMP (fragment): Experimental evidence at protein level: Swiss-Prot protein existence level 1. Forms an icosahedral capsid with a T=7 symmetry and a 40 nm diameter. The capsid is composed of 72 pentamers linked to each other by disulfide bonds and associated with VP2 or VP3 proteins. Interacts with terminal alpha(2,3)-linked sialic acids on the cell surface to provide virion attachment to target cell. This attachment induces virion internalization predominantly through caveolin-mediated endocytosis. Once attached, the virion is internalized by caveolin- mediated endocytosis and traffics to the endoplasmic reti
   3360..3495    +  rep_origin     SV40 ori: SV40 origin of replication
   3521..4089    +  rep_origin     ori: high-copy-number ColE1/pMB1/pBR322/pUC origin of replication
   4122..4580    -  rep_origin     f1 ori (sequence partly withheld): f1 bacteriophage origin of replication; arrow indicates direction of (+) strand synthesis
   4568..4689    -  CDS            M13 gene IV (fragment) (sequence withheld): pIV; IV; phage assembly
   4703..4882    -  tRNA           supF: E. coli amber-suppressor tyrosine tRNA
