[The description below was written by a language model from this plasmid's Addgene catalogue record and pLannotate feature annotations shown in this document.]
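Description:
qo5 is a mammalian expression plasmid built on the pcDNA1 backbone that encodes a chimeric mouse Gq alpha subunit (Gnaq) in which the five C-terminal residues have been replaced with the corresponding residues of Go alpha. Because the extreme C-terminus of a G alpha subunit largely determines which receptors it couples to, this swap lets receptors that normally signal through Gi/Go-family proteins activate a Gq-type output, namely phospholipase C. The protein also carries an internal haemagglutinin (HA) epitope tag, which the depositor states does not affect receptor coupling. The depositor notes that qo5 behaves like the related qi5 chimera but has a slightly lower basal PLC activity, for unknown reasons, which can improve signal-to-noise ratio.

The insert was cloned between BamHI and NsiI sites and is driven by the human CMV immediate-early enhancer and promoter. Flanking T7 and SP6 promoters allow in vitro transcription or serve as sequencing primer sites. Downstream, the SV40 small t intron and SV40 polyadenylation signal provide transcript processing. The short T antigen and polyomavirus capsid protein fragments annotated in this region appear to be remnants of the viral segments used to assemble the backbone rather than functional coding sequences. An SV40 origin permits episomal replication in cells expressing large T antigen. In bacteria, the plasmid replicates from a ColE1-type origin and carries an f1 origin for single-stranded DNA production. It has no conventional resistance gene. Instead, selection relies on the supF amber-suppressor tRNA, which restores the amber-mutated ampicillin and tetracycline resistance genes on the P3 episome of host strains such as TOP10/P3. The construct is typically used in transfected cells to redirect Gi/Go-coupled receptor signalling to PLC-based readouts.
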