Addgene plasmid #24500: qo5
Depositing lab: Bruce Conklin. Publication: Substitution of three amino acids switches receptor specificity of Gq alpha to that of Gi alpha. Conklin BR, Farfel Z, Lustig KD, Julius D, Bourne HR. Nature. 1993 May 20. 363(6426):274-6. 10.1038/363274a0 PubMed 8387644.
Backbone
  Vector backbone: pcDNA1
  Backbone size w/o insert (bp): 4000
  Vector type: Mammalian Expression
Growth in bacteria
  Bacterial resistance: Ampicillin and Tetracycline, 100 & 10 μg/mL
  Growth temperature: 37°C
  Growth strain: Top10/P3
  Growth instructions: Plasmid contains SupF. Grow in TOP10/P3 cells.
  Copy number: Unknown
Gene/Insert
  Gene/Insert name: Gq alpha (alt names: G protein alpha subunit; Gnaq)
  Species: M. musculus (mouse)
  Mutation: Gq alpha with the C-terminal amino acids changed from Gq alpha to Go alpha residues (EYNLV to GCGLY)
  Entrez Gene: Gnaq (a.k.a. 1110005L02Rik, 6230401I02Rik, Dsk1, Dsk10, Galphaq, Gq, GqI)
  Tag / fusion protein: HA (see comments)
  Cloning method: Restriction Enzyme; 5′ cloning site BamHI (unknown if destroyed); 3′ cloning site NsiI (unknown if destroyed)
  Sequencing primers: 5′ CMV-F; 3′ SP6
Terms and licenses: Academic/Nonprofit Terms; Industry Terms: Not Available to Industry
Depositor comments: This is Gq alpha with the C-terminal amino acids changed from Gq alpha to Go alpha residues (EYNLV to GCGLY). Works the same as qi5 but (for unknown reasons) has a slightly lower basal PLC activity. This can increase the signal-to-noise ratio. Contains an internal hemaglutinin epitope tag (DVPDYA) that has no effect on receptor coupling. Please see supplemental document for G-protein chimera user manual.
How to cite: qo5 was a gift from Bruce Conklin (Addgene plasmid # 24500 ; http://n2t.net/addgene:24500 ; RRID:Addgene_24500)
