>Addgene plasmid #24500 | qo5 | addgene partial sequence | sequence record 30246 | 24500 with SV40pA-R
GGTTCAGGGGGAGGTGTGGGAGGTTTTTTAAAGCAAGTAAAACCTCTACAAATGTGGTATGGCTGATTAT
GATCTCTAGTCAAGGCACTATACATCAAATATTTTTCCATAATTTTCTTGTATAGCAGTGCAGCTTTTTC
CTTTGTGGTGTAAATAGCAAAGCAAGCAAGAGTTCTATTACTAAACACAGCATGACTCAAAAAACTTAGC
AATTCTGAAGGAAAGTCCTTGGGGTCTTCTACCTTTCTCTTCTTTTTTGGAGGAGTAGAATGTTGAGAGT
CAGCAGTAGCCTCATCATCACTAGATGGCATTTCTTCTGAGCAAAACAGGTTTTCCTCATTAAAGGCATT
CCACCACTGCTCCCATTCATCAGTTCCATAGGTTGGAATCTAAAATACACAAACAATTAGAATCAGTAGT
TTAACACATTATACACTTAAAAATTTTATATTTACCTTAGAGCTTTAAATCTCTGTAGGTAGTTTGTCCA
ATTATGTCACACCACAGAAGTAAGGTTCCTTCACAAAGATCCTCTAGCATTTAGGTGACACTATAGAATA
GGGCCCTCTAGATGCATTAGTACAAGCCACAGCCCTTCAGGTTCAGCTGCAGGATGGTGTCCTTGACGGC
TGCAAAGACGAAGCGGATGTTCTCGGTATCTGTGGCGCACGTGAAGTGGGAGTAGATGATTTTGTCACTG
TCGGGGTTCAGGTCCACGAACATTTTCAGGATGAATTCTCGAGCTGCCTGGGCATCTCTCTGGGGTCCAT
CATATTCTGGGAAGTAGTCGACTAGGTGGGAATACATGATTTTCTCCTCTAGAAGATCTTTCTTGTTTAA
GAACAGAATCACAGAGGAGTTCTGGAACCAGGGGTAGG
