>Addgene plasmid #24500 | qo5 | addgene partial sequence | sequence record 30247 | 24500 with CMV-F
GAGAACCCACTGCCTTACTGGCTTATCGAAATTAATACGACTCACTATAGGGAGACCCAAGCTTGGTACC
GAGCTCGGATCCATGACTCTGGAGTCCATCATGGCATGCTGCCTGAGCGAGGAGGCCAAGGAAGCCCGGA
GGATCAACGACGAGATCGAGCGGCAGCTGCGCAGGGACAAGCGCGACGCCCGCCGGGAGCTCAAGCTGCT
GCTGCTGGGGACAGGGGAGAGTGGCAAGTCGACCTTCATCAAGCAGATGAGGATCATCCACGGGTCGGGC
TACTCTGACGAAGACAAGCGCGGCTTCACCAAGCTGGTGTATCAGAACATCTTCACGGCCATGCAGGCCA
TGATCAGAGCGATGGACACACTCAAGATCCCATACAAGTATGAACACAATAAGGCTCATGCACAATTGGT
TCGAGAGGTTGATGTGGAGAAGGTGTCTGCTTTTGACGTCCCCGACTACGCGGCAATAAAGAGCTTGTGG
AATGATCCTGGAATCCAGGAGTGCTACGACAGACGACGGGAATATCAGTTATCTGACTCTACCAAATACT
ATCTGAATGACTTGGA
