>Addgene plasmid #24500 | qo5 | addgene partial sequence | sequence record 30248 | 24500 with SP6
AGCTGCAGGATGGTGTCCTTGACGGCTGCAAAGACGAAGCGGATGTTCTCGGTATCTGTGGCGCACGTGA
AGTGGGAGTAGATGATTTTGTCACTGTCGGGGTTCAGGTCCACGAACATTTTCAGGATGAATTCTCGAGC
TGCCTGGGCATCTCTCTGGGGTCCATCATATTCTGGGAAGTAGTCGACTAGGTGGGAATACATGATTTTC
TCCTCTAGAAGATCTTTCTTGTTTAAGAACAGAATCACAGAGGAGTTCTGGAACCAGGGGTAGGTGATAA
TTGTTCTAAAGAGTGCTTTGCTCTCCTCCATGCGGTTCTCATTGTCTGACTCCACAAGAACTTGATCATA
TTCGCTAAGCGCTACTAGAAACATGATGGAGGTGACATTTTCAAAGCAGTGTATCCATTTTCTTCTCTCT
GACCTTTGGCCCCCTACATCGACCATTCTGAAAATGACACTTTGTAAGTCAAAGGGGTATTCGATGATCC
CTGTAGTGGGGACTCGAACTCTAAGCACGTCTTGTTGTGTAGGCAGATAGGAAGGGTCGGCTACACGGTC
CAAGTCATTCAGATAGTATTTGGTAGAGTCAGATAACTGATATTCCCGTCGTCTGTCGTAGCACTCCTGG
ATTCCAGGATCATTCCACAAGCTCTTTATTGCCGCGTAGTCNG
